>Addgene plasmid #110877 | KG#83 | depositor full sequence | sequence record 208486 | Full sequence
AAGCTTGGGCTGCAGGATCTTCAGATGGGAGCAGTGGACTGTCTATTTGATATTCTTAAAATGTACTCTA
TAAAAGATGAAACTGTAATGACCAATTCCCTACATAAATATTTTTAACTAATTGGTCGGATATTTGGGGA
TCAGAGAAGTACTTGTTTTTGCGATATTAATAATGATATATTTTTCTAGTAAAAAAATGTTAAGCGATTT
GTGAATAATTAAGTTGGCTTGAAAAAGATTTTTTGATAGCTATGTATTTTGTTAATTTAAATCAGATTTT
AAAACTTTATTATTGACTATTTATATATATTATATATTATATATTTTCATGGTTTAATCAAAATCTATTA
AATTATTTCTAAAATCTCTAAATATCGAATTCTCTAAAAAGCTTCATCAACAAAAGCATTTCAATTATCT
AACACAATGAGAATAATTCAAGAACTGAAATAGAAAGAAATCTAGAAAAAAAAGAGAGTGAGGTGCCCTA
TTAAATCGGTGCTCTCCTCTCTAACAGAAGCGCCTACACGCACCCAAGAGAGCTCTTTTTCTTTCTTTTT
TCGGAGCACACATACACGCATACACTCCTCAGAAGTGTATAGAGAAAATGGGAGAAGAAGCGAAAGAAGA
CGAAGAAGCGGTTGTGATGTATGCATCGGGCGTTTCTATCTCTCTCCGTGAGCAACGAGCTAGTCAACCC
ATCGATCCATTTTTGTGAGCACACACAGAGAGAGACTCAAACACACTCACAGCTTCACACTGAGCTCCAA
GAGCTCTGTAGAGAGAAGCCAGAGTATGCTTTCCTCGATTTTCCTAACGTCTTCTTCTTCTGCTTTTTTC
TTTTTCCCAACGAGTTGTAGTCCACTAACTTCAATTTTTCCTCCAGAGAAAGAGTTTTAGAGAGACAGCT
GATAAATACACTAGAGAAATAAAAAGAATGATAAAAATTTGCTATTTTAATCAGTTCCCTCTCGTTTCTC
TAAGTTTTGTTGTTGGGTTGGGAAATTAAAATTGGAAAATGGAAATAACGTTTTTTTCTGTCTAATCTTG
AATTCTCCAGACATTTCTTATTTCCTTTTTTGTTGCAAGTTTTTCTTCCTTCTCTAATTTTTAATCAAAG
ATATCTCGCTATGAACTTTGAATTTTTGATATTTTGATTCTATAAATACATAAAGTAATCTAAATGCTCT
TTTAAAATAAATCTACAGTAGCCCTATTTTCAGGATCCCCGGGATTGGCCAAAGGACCCAAAGGTATGTT
TCGAATGATACTAACATAACATAGAACATTTTCAGGAGGACCCTTGGCTAGCGTCGACGGTACCGGTAAA
AATGGACGACGATGTCGGTGAACGAACACCGGCTCTCGGTGGTTCATGTGGACCATCAGTTCGTGCACAC
AGTAGTTCCCCAAGACGTGTTCCATTATTTGAGAGAGCATCTGCTAGATGGTGGAATCCTCAATTTCGAT
CTGCAACACTAGAAGCTCAATATTGGAAGTGTAGTTTCAGTCAGTTAAGAGATCGATTTCGTTCTGGATT
AATATATATTGCCGTTGTAATTGCCGCTTGGACACTTTATTTAGCTTTATTCGATAGAACTTTTATTCAG
CATTGGATCGTTTCACTATGCCTCTGTGCCATTATTTTCGCGATGTTTGCCTTCACGGCGTGCGCCGCTC
AATACCAAAGGTTCTACATGCCAACCTCATTTCTATGCACTTTTTTGATATGCCTTGTCACGTTGCTCAT
CTTCTCCGCAGAGAATCAAGCTGCGTTTATGACTCCAGTTGCAAGTCTTGCCACAAGTTTTCAGGTCGTT
CTCCTGATCTACACAGTCATTCCACTGCCACTCTATTTATGTATACTCATCGGAATAATCTACTCAATCC
TATTTGAGATTCTCAACAAGAACAAAATTGGTCTTGAAGAGGCCGGATACATTAAGCTTGTCCTTCACGC
TGGTGTCCATTTACTCGGTGTCCATTTGTTCATTTTAACTCAAGTGCGACAGAGGAAAACGTTTCTGAAA
GTGGGACAATCGATGTTGGCAAGAAAGGATCTAGAGTTGGAGACACAGTTTAAAGATCATATGATTCAGT
CTGTGATGTCTAAAAAGGTAGCTGATGAATTACTGAAAGATGCATCAGAACTTCGCCGACCTTCTGCTTC
CAACGACTCAAACTGCCGAACTTCAAATGCTACACAAGTTGACCAGCCCCTTGCCAAGATGGTACCTGAA
TACCGAAAGTTCCGTCCATTTACGATGAATCTCATGACAAATGTGTCGATTCTGTTTGCGGATATTGCTG
GGTTTACTAAAATGTCATCAAATAAATCTGCCGACGAACTTGTCAATCTGCTCAATGATCTTTTTGGAAG
ATTCGATACTTTGTGTCGATTGAGAGGATTAGAGAAGATTTCAACTTTGGGAGATTGTTACTATTGTGTT
GCTGGATGTCCTGAACCATGTGATGATCATGCATGCAGAACAGTCGAAATGGGTCTCGACATGATTGTTG
CAATCCGCCAATTTGATATTGATCGTGGACAAGAAGTGAATATGCGTGTGGGAATTCATACAGGAAAAGT
AATGTGCGGAATGGTTGGAACAAAAAGATTCAAATTCGATGTGTTCTCAAACGATGTCACACTGGCAAAT
GAGATGGAATCTTCTGGTGTTGCTGGAAGAGTTCACGTTTCCGAAGCAACTGCAAAACTTTTGAAAGGGC
TTTATGAAATTGAAGAGGGACCGGATTATGATGGTCCATTGAGGATGCAAGTTCAGGGAACTGAACGTCG
TGTTAAACCAGAAAGCATGAAGACTTTCTTTATCAAAGGACGTATTAATGATGGTGTAGAAGAAGAAGTG
ATGCAAGTTCAGGAAGTTGAGAGCCTTCACAGTCAGAAAAGCAGTAAAAAGTCGACTCTAAAACAGAAAT
GGGCGGAAAAGTTGAAAATGAACCACACAAATTCTTATCCAATGCGAGCCGCTGCACGTGAAGGAGGTGG
AAGTTTGAGAATAAAATTGGCAGAGAGAAATAGAAGTACACAGTTACTGCCAAAAGAATCAAATTCAATT
TGTATAATGGAAGATAACCGAAAGTCAGCATCACTTCAAGCATTGGCAACGAATAATTTTAATGGAAGTA
ATACAGATACAAATAACACTTATAGTGAACGTGGAGTTGCTGGAAGTGTTAGTAAGAAGTCTGTAGCTGG
AAGTGAAAGTAATAGTATAAAAGGAAGTAGAAGCAGTGGACTACAATTATCTCTACAAGATGGAAATTCT
GATTTAAATTCAGTTGGAGGTTTGGATACTGCAATCAGTCACCATCACAATGCAGCATCTCTCACTCGAT
TTGATACTGATAACAATTTTGATCAGCGTTTGGCAATGGTAATTGGACAAGGAGAAGGAGGATTTGATAA
AGGATTTTGGAATCATCATGATAGTTTGAATAAGTGGACTCTTCGATTTAATGAAAAGGACGTTGAAGAG
GAATATCGAGCTCATTTTGTGGATTCATCGGAAAGATATACGGCATCAAAGAAAGGTCATGTTGAAAGAC
ATAAAGATTTGATGGAACAAGGTGGAGAAAAAGATGGAATTACTGGATCAACGGTCAACAAGTATAGATA
TTCAGGAGTCTTCATCGATATAATTGTTGCCACGTTGATATTTGTAATATCGGGTGCAGTTGCAATTATG
TCTGTCCGTCCATTCCCATTATCACTCATTGCATACTTCCCATTTGCTGCTGCAATTCTCATTCTTACAA
TTGTCCTTATTGGTCTTCCACTTCTCGCCCGTAAAAAATCATTCCAATGTGCAAATCAATGGATGCCACG
TCATCTCATCGGTCTTCTTCTGATCTTTCTTCCAATCGGTGTCGCAATCTGTATCATGCCATTGTGCCAA
AGTGGAGACTGTGCAAATGTAATTCTGAACTACCGTCTTGCATTCAGTTATGTCACCATTCTTGCCATAT
TCGCTCATTGCAACTTCTCCCAATTAGCTGCCTGGCCAAAAACTACTGCTGCAGTATTTATCGGACTTCT
CCACATTGCTGGAGTTTTCTACTGCGAATTCAATTTGAAACACTTAGTTGAAGAGCAAGACACCTGCAAC
GTGACAGCAATCATGATTCCACCAATTCGCAAAGGTCTGAACTACACAATTGCATTGAACTCGACATCTG
CAAGAACATTATCTCAAGATTTTGGATCTCCATTATTCATTTGGGAGCTGCTTCTGGATGTGATCCTGTC
GATTGTTCTAGTTGCATTCCTTAATTATCAGTTCGAAACCGCATTCCGTATGTCATTCTTTGGAGATGTT
CAAGCTCGTCGGGACACTGAAAGAATGCAAATCGTGCGTGATCAAGCCGATTGGCTCCTGAATAACGTGA
TCCCAGCCCACGCAGTAGAAAGTCTTAAAACGGATACCAAATACAGTGAAAACCATGAAACAGTTGGTGT
ACTGTTCGCTTCAATCACTAATTGGAATGATATGTATGAAGAGAATTTCGAAGGGGGCAGAGAATTCTTG
AGAGTTCTCAATGAAGTTATTGGTGACTTTGATGAGCTTCTCGATCGGCCGGACTTCACGCATATTGAAA
AAATCAAAACAATTGGGCCTGCGTATATGGCAGCAAGTGGATTGAATCCAGAACGAAAAAAGAATATGTT
GCATCCAAAAGAGCATCTATATCAGATGGTTGATTTTGCATTGGCAGTTCAACATGTACTCAGTGTTTTC
AACGAGGATTTGCTCAATTTTGATTTTGTTTGCAAGTTAGGACTTAATATTGGACCCGTCACTGCTGGTG
TCATTGGAACAACAAAGTTGTACTACGATATCTGGGGTGACACTGTAAACATTGCTAGCCGAATGTACAG
CACCGGAGTTTTAAATCGCATTCAAGTATCACAACACACACGAGAATATCTCCTGGATCGGTATGAATTC
GAGTTCCGCGATCATATTGAAGTCAAGGGAATTGATGGAGGAATGGATACTTATCTTTTGGTTGGTCGAA
AAGGTGATGGAATACCTCCATCAATCAAGGATAACCAAGAAGACGAATTTTAAATCTCGAGGAGCTCCCG
AGATCTTCAGCGCTCAGCATTCGTAGAATTGTAAGTTTAAACTTTCTCATACTAACTAACGCGCTCTATT
TAAATTTTCAGAATTCCAACTGAGCGCCGGTCGCTACCATTACCAACTTGTCTGGTGTCAAAAATAATAG
GGGCCGCTGTCATCAGAGTAAGTTTAAACTGAGTTCTACTAACTAACGAGTAATATTTAAATTTTCAGCA
TCTCGCGCCCGTGCCTCTGACTTCTAAGTCCAATTACTCTTCAACATCCCTACATGCTCTTTCTCCCTGT
GCTCCCACCCCCTATTTTTGTTATTATCAAAAAAACTTCTTCTTAATTTCTTTGTTTTTTAGCTTCTTTT
AAGTCACCTCTAACAATGAAATTGTGTAGATTCAAAAATAGAATTAATTCGTAATAAAAAGTCGAAAAAA
ATTGTGCTCCCTCCCCCCATTAATAATAATTCTATCCCAAAATCTACACAATGTTCTGTGTACACTTCTT
ATGTTTTTTTTACTTCTGATAAATTTTTTTTGAAACATCATAGAAAAAACCGCACACAAAATACCTTATC
ATATGTTACGTTTCAGTTTATGACCGCAATTTTTATTTCTTCGCACGTCTGGGCCTCTCATGACGTCAAA
TCATGCTCATCGTGAAAAAGTTTTGGAGTATTTTTGGAATTTTTCAATCAAGTGAAAGTTTATGAAATTA
ATTTTCCTGCTTTTGCTTTTTGGGGGTTTCCCCTATTGTTTGTCAAGAGTTTCGAGGACGGCGTTTTTCT
TGCTAAAATCACAAGTATTGATGAGCACGATGCAAGAAAGATCGGAAGAAGGTTTGGGTTTGAGGCTCAG
TGGAAGGTGAGTAGAAGTTGATAATTTGAAAGTGGAGTAGTGTCTATGGGGTTTTTGCCTTAAATGACAG
AATACATTCCCAATATACCAAACATAACTGTTTCCTACTAGTCGGCCGTACGGGCCCTTTCGTCTCGCGC
GTTTCGGTGATGACGGTGAAAACCTCTGACACATGCAGCTCCCGGAGACGGTCACAGCTTGTCTGTAAGC
GGATGCCGGGAGCAGACAAGCCCGTCAGGGCGCGTCAGCGGGTGTTGGCGGGTGTCGGGGCTGGCTTAAC
TATGCGGCATCAGAGCAGATTGTACTGAGAGTGCACCATATGCGGTGTGAAATACCGCACAGATGCGTAA
GGAGAAAATACCGCATCAGGCGGCCTTAAGGGCCTCGTGATACGCCTATTTTTATAGGTTAATGTCATGA
TAATAATGGTTTCTTAGACGTCAGGTGGCACTTTTCGGGGAAATGTGCGCGGAACCCCTATTTGTTTATT
TTTCTAAATACATTCAAATATGTATCCGCTCATGAGACAATAACCCTGATAAATGCTTCAATAATATTGA
AAAAGGAAGAGTATGAGTATTCAACATTTCCGTGTCGCCCTTATTCCCTTTTTTGCGGCATTTTGCCTTC
CTGTTTTTGCTCACCCAGAAACGCTGGTGAAAGTAAAAGATGCTGAAGATCAGTTGGGTGCACGAGTGGG
TTACATCGAACTGGATCTCAACAGCGGTAAGATCCTTGAGAGTTTTCGCCCCGAAGAACGTTTTCCAATG
ATGAGCACTTTTAAAGTTCTGCTATGTGGCGCGGTATTATCCCGTATTGACGCCGGGCAAGAGCAACTCG
GTCGCCGCATACACTATTCTCAGAATGACTTGGTTGAGTACTCACCAGTCACAGAAAAGCATCTTACGGA
TGGCATGACAGTAAGAGAATTATGCAGTGCTGCCATAACCATGAGTGATAACACTGCGGCCAACTTACTT
CTGACAACGATCGGAGGACCGAAGGAGCTAACCGCTTTTTTGCACAACATGGGGGATCATGTAACTCGCC
TTGATCGTTGGGAACCGGAGCTGAATGAAGCCATACCAAACGACGAGCGTGACACCACGATGCCTGTAGC
AATGGCAACAACGTTGCGCAAACTATTAACTGGCGAACTACTTACTCTAGCTTCCCGGCAACAATTAATA
GACTGGATGGAGGCGGATAAAGTTGCAGGACCACTTCTGCGCTCGGCCCTTCCGGCTGGCTGGTTTATTG
CTGATAAATCTGGAGCCGGTGAGCGTGGGTCTCGCGGTATCATTGCAGCACTGGGGCCAGATGGTAAGCC
CTCCCGTATCGTAGTTATCTACACGACGGGGAGTCAGGCAACTATGGATGAACGAAATAGACAGATCGCT
GAGATAGGTGCCTCACTGATTAAGCATTGGTAACTGTCAGACCAAGTTTACTCATATATACTTTAGATTG
ATTTAAAACTTCATTTTTAATTTAAAAGGATCTAGGTGAAGATCCTTTTTGATAATCTCATGACCAAAAT
CCCTTAACGTGAGTTTTCGTTCCACTGAGCGTCAGACCCCGTAGAAAAGATCAAAGGATCTTCTTGAGAT
CCTTTTTTTCTGCGCGTAATCTGCTGCTTGCAAACAAAAAAACCACCGCTACCAGCGGTGGTTTGTTTGC
CGGATCAAGAGCTACCAACTCTTTTTCCGAAGGTAACTGGCTTCAGCAGAGCGCAGATACCAAATACTGT
CCTTCTAGTGTAGCCGTAGTTAGGCCACCACTTCAAGAACTCTGTAGCACCGCCTACATACCTCGCTCTG
CTAATCCTGTTACCAGTGGCTGCTGCCAGTGGCGATAAGTCGTGTCTTACCGGGTTGGACTCAAGACGAT
AGTTACCGGATAAGGCGCAGCGGTCGGGCTGAACGGGGGGTTCGTGCACACAGCCCAGCTTGGAGCGAAC
GACCTACACCGAACTGAGATACCTACAGCGTGAGCATTGAGAAAGCGCCACGCTTCCCGAAGGGAGAAAG
GCGGACAGGTATCCGGTAAGCGGCAGGGTCGGAACAGGAGAGCGCACGAGGGAGCTTCCAGGGGGAAACG
CCTGGTATCTTTATAGTCCTGTCGGGTTTCGCCACCTCTGACTTGAGCGTCGATTTTTGTGATGCTCGTC
AGGGGGGCGGAGCCTATGGAAAAACGCCAGCAACGCGGCCTTTTTACGGTTCCTGGCCTTTTGCTGGCCT
TTTGCTCACATGTTCTTTCCTGCGTTATCCCCTGATTCTGTGGATAACCGTATTACCGCCTTTGAGTGAG
CTGATACCGCTCGCCGCAGCCGAACGACCGAGCGCAGCGAGTCAGTGAGCGAGGAAGCGGAAGAGCGCCC
AATACGCAAACCGCCTCTCCCCGCGCGTTGGCCGATTCATTAATGCAGCTGGCACGACAGGTTTCCCGAC
TGGAAAGCGGGCAGTGAGCGCAACGCAATTAATGTGAGTTAGCTCACTCATTAGGCACCCCAGGCTTTAC
ACTTTATGCTTCCGGCTCGTATGTTGTGTGGAATTGTGAGCGGATAACAATTTCACACAGGAAACAGCTA
TGACCATGATTACGCCAAGCTGTAAGTTTAAACATGATCTTACTAACTAACTATTCTCATTTAAATTTTC
AGAGCTTAAAAATGGCTGAAATCACTCACAACGATGGATACGCTAACAACTTGGAAATGAAAT
Features (pLannotate 1.2.2; 11 found; start..end, strand, type, name):
   2280..2750    +  CDS            ADCY7 (fragment): ADCY7_HUMAN - Also known as KIAA0037 From Homo sapiens (Human).
   5861..5956    +  CDS            aex-5 (fragment): AEX5_CAEEL - Also known as kpc-3 From Caenorhabditis elegans.
   6084..6119    +  CDS            rop (fragment): Rop protein, which maintains plasmids at low copy number; rop
   6221..6320    +  misc_feature   bom (fragment): basis of mobility region from pBR322
   6418..6522    +  promoter       AmpR promoter: bla
   6523..7383    +  CDS            AmpR: β-lactamase; bla; confers resistance to ampicillin, carbenicillin, and related antibiotics
   7554..8142    +  rep_origin     ori: high-copy-number ColE1/pMB1/pBR322/pUC origin of replication
   8325..8417    +  CDS            lacI (fragment): lac repressor; lacI; The lac repressor binds to the lac operator to inhibit transcription in E. coli. This inhibition can be relieved by adding lactose or isopropyl-β-D-thiogalactopyranoside (IPTG).
   8430..8451    +  protein_bind   CAP binding site: CAP binding activates transcription in the presence of cAMP. E. coli catabolite activator protein
   8466..8496    +  promoter       lac promoter: promoter for the E. coli lac operon
   8504..8520    +  protein_bind   lac operator: The lac repressor binds to the lac operator to inhibit transcription in E. coli. This inhibition can be relieved by adding lactose or isopropyl-β-D-thiogalactopyranoside (IPTG). lac repressor encoded by lacI
