>Addgene plasmid #110877 | KG#83 | addgene full sequence | sequence record 212517 | Addgene NGS Result
AACTTGGAAATGAAATAAGCTTGGGCTGCAGGATCTTCAGATGGGAGCAGTGGACTGTCTATTTGATATT
CTTAAAATGTACTCTATAAAAGATGAAACTGTAATGACCAATTCCCTACATAAATATTTTTAACTAATTG
GTCGGATATTTGGGGATCAGAGAAGTACTTGTTTTTGCGATATTAATAATGATATATTTTTCTAGTAAAA
AAATGTTAAGCGATTTGTGAATAATTAAGTTGGCTTGAAAAAGATTTTTTGATAGCTATGTATTTTGTTA
ATTTAAATCAGATTTTAAAACTTTATTATTGACTATTTATATATATTATATATTATATATTTTCATGGTT
TAATCAAAATCTATTAAATTATTTCTAAAATCTCTAAATATCGAATTCTCTAAAAAGCTTCATCAACAAA
AGCATTTCAATTATCTAACACAATGAGAATAATTCAAGAACTGAAATAGAAAGAAATCTAGAAAAAAAAG
AGAGTGAGGTGCCCTATTAAATCGGTGCTCTCCTCTCTAACAGAAGCGCCTACACGCACCCAAGAGAGCT
CTTTTTCTTTCTTTTTTCGGAGCACACATACACGCATACACTCCTCAGAAGTGTATAGAGAAAATGGGAG
AAGAAGCGAAAGAAGACGAAGAAGCGGTTGTGATGTATGCATCGGGCGTTTCTATCTCTCTCCGTGAGCA
ACGAGCTAGTCAACCCATCGATCCATTTTTGTGAGCACACACAGAGAGAGACTCAAACACACTCACAGCT
TCACACTGAGCTCCAAGAGCTCTGTAGAGAGAAGCCAGAGTATGCTTTCCTCGATTTTCCTAACGTCTTC
TTCTTCTGCTTTTTTCTTTTTCCCAACGAGTTGTAGTCCACTAACTTCAATTTTTCCTCCAGAGAAAGAG
TTTTAGAGAGACAGCTGATAAATACACTAGAGAAATAAAAAGAATGATAAAAATTTGCTATTTTAATCAG
TTCCCTCTCGTTTCTCTAAGTTTTGTTGTTGGGTTGGGAAATTAAAATTGGAAAATGGAAATAACGTTTT
TTTCTGTCTAATCTTGAATTCTCCAGACATTTCTTATTTCCTTTTTTGTTGCAAGTTTTTCTTCCTTCTC
TAATTTTTAATCAAAGATATCTCGCTATGAACTTTGAATTTTTGATATTTTGATTCTATAAATACATAAA
GTAATCTAAATGCTCTTTTAAAATAAATCTACAGTAGCCCTATTTTCAGGGATCCCCGGGATTGGCCAAA
GGACCCAAAGGTATGTTTCGAATGATACTAACATAACATAGAACATTTTCAGGAGGACCCTTGGCTAGCG
TCGACGGTACCGGTAAAAATGGACGACGATGTCGGTGAACGAACACCGGCTCTCGGTGGTTCATGTGGAC
CATCAGTTCGTGCACACAGTAGTTCCCCAAGACGTGTTCCATTATTTGAGAGAGCATCTGCTAGATGGTG
GAATCCTCAATTTCGATCTGCAACACTAGAAGCTCAATATTGGAAGTGTAGTTTCAGTCAGTTAAGAGAT
CGATTTCGTTCTGGATTAATATATATTGCCGTTGTAATTGCCGCTTGGACACTTTATTTAGCTTTATTCG
ATAGAACTTTTATTCAGCATTGGATCGTTTCACTATGCCTCTGTGCCATTATTTTCGCGATGTTTGCCTT
CACGGCGTGCGCCGCTCAATACCAAAGGTTCTACATGCCAACCTCATTTCTATGCACTTTTTTGATATGC
CTTGTCACGTTGCTCATCTTCTCCGCAGAGAATCAAGCTGCGTTTATGACTCCAGTTGCAAGTCTTGCCA
CAAGTTTTCAGGTCGTTCTCCTGATCTACACAGTCATTCCACTGCCACTCTATTTATGTATACTCATCGG
AATAATCTACTCAATCCTATTTGAGATTCTCAACAAGAACAAAATTGGTCTTGAAGAGGCCGGATACATT
AAGCTTGTCCTTCACGCTGGTGTCCATTTACTCGGTGTCCATTTGTTCATTTTAACTCAAGTGCGACAGA
GGAAAACGTTTCTGAAAGTGGGACAATCGATGTTGGCAAGAAAGGATCTAGAGTTGGAGACACAGTTTAA
AGATCATATGATTCAGTCTGTGATGTCTAAAAAGGTAGCTGATGAATTACTGAAAGATGCATCAGAACTT
CGCCGACCTTCTGCTTCCAACGACTCAAACTGCCGAACTTCAAATGCTACACAAGTTGACCAGCCCCTTG
CCAAGATGGTACCTGAATACCGAAAGTTCCGTCCATTTACGATGAATCTCATGACAAATGTGTCGATTCT
GTTTGCGGATATTGCTGGGTTTACTAAAATGTCATCAAATAAATCTGCCGACGAACTTGTCAATCTGCTC
AATGATCTTTTTGGAAGATTCGATACTTTGTGTCGATTGAGAGGATTAGAGAAGATTTCAACTTTGGGAG
ATTGTTACTATTGTGTTGCTGGATGTCCTGAACCATGTGATGATCATGCATGCAGAACAGTCGAAATGGG
TCTCGACATGATTGTTGCAATCCGCCAATTTGATATTGATCGTGGACAAGAAGTGAATATGCGTGTGGGA
ATTCATACAGGAAAAGTAATGTGCGGAATGGTTGGAACAAAAAGATTCAAATTCGATGTGTTCTCAAACG
ATGTCACACTGGCAAATGAGATGGAATCTTCTGGTGTTGCTGGAAGAGTTCACGTTTCCGAAGCAACTGC
AAAACTTTTGAAAGGGCTTTATGAAATTGAAGAGGGACCGGATTATGATGGTCCATTGAGGATGCAAGTT
CAGGGAACTGAACGTCGTGTTAAACCAGAAAGCATGAAGACTTTCTTTATCAAAGGACGTATTAATGATG
GTGTAGAAGAAGAAGTGATGCAAGTTCAGGAAGTTGAGAGCCTTCACAGTCAGAAAAGCAGTAAAAAGTC
GACTCTAAAACAGAAATGGGCGGAAAAGTTGAAAATGAACCACACAAATTCTTATCCAATGCGAGCCGCT
GCACGTGAAGGAGGTGGAAGTTTGAGAATAAAATTGGCAGAGAGAAATAGAAGTACACAGTTACTGCCAA
AAGAATCAAATTCAATTTGTATAATGGAAGATAACCGAAAGTCAGCATCACTTCAAGCATTGGCAACGAA
TAATTTTAATGGAAGTAATACAGATACAAATAACACTTATAGTGAACGTGGAGTTGCTGGAAGTGTTAGT
AAGAAGTCTGTAGCTGGAAGTGAAAGTAATAGTATAAAAGGAAGTAGAAGCAGTGGACTACAATTATCTC
TACAAGATGGAAATTCTGATTTAAATTCAGTTGGAGGTTTGGATACTGCAATCAGTCACCATCACAATGC
AGCATCTCTCACTCGATTTGATACTGATAACAATTTTGATCAGCGTTTGGCAATGGTAATTGGACAAGGA
GAAGGAGGATTTGATAAAGGATTTTGGAATCATCATGATAGTTTGAATAAGTGGACTCTTCGATTTAATG
AAAAGGACGTTGAAGAGGAATATCGAGCTCATTTTGTGGATTCATCGGAAAGATATACGGCATCAAAGAA
AGGTCATGTTGAAAGACATAAAGATTTGATGGAACAAGGTGGAGAAAAAGATGGAATTACTGGATCAACG
GTCAACAAGTATAGATATTCAGGAGTCTTCATCGATATAATTGTTGCCACGTTGATATTTGTAATATCGG
GTGCAGTTGCAATTATGTCTGTCCGTCCATTCCCATTATCACTCATTGCATACTTCCCATTTGCTGCTGC
AATTCTCATTCTTACAATTGTCCTTATTGGTCTTCCACTTCTCGCCCGTAAAAAATCATTCCAATGTGCA
AATCAATGGATGCCACGTCATCTCATCGGTCTTCTTCTGATCTTTCTTCCAATCGGTGTCGCAATCTGTA
TCATGCCATTGTGCCAAAGTGGAGACTGTGCAAATGTAATTCTGAACTACCGTCTTGCATTCAGTTATGT
CACCATTCTTGCCATATTCGCTCATTGCAACTTCTCCCAATTAGCTGCCTGGCCAAAAACTACTGCTGCA
GTATTTATCGGACTTCTCCACATTGCTGGAGTTTTCTACTGCGAATTCAATTTGAAACACTTAGTTGAAG
AGCAAGACACCTGCAACGTGACAGCAATCATGATTCCACCAATTCGCAAAGGTCTGAACTACACAATTGC
ATTGAACTCGACATCTGCAAGAACATTATCTCAAGATTTTGGATCTCCATTATTCATTTGGGAGCTGCTT
CTGGATGTGATCCTGTCGATTGTTCTAGTTGCATTCCTTAATTATCAGTTCGAAACCGCATTCCGTATGT
CATTCTTTGGAGATGTTCAAGCTCGTCGGGACACTGAAAGAATGCAAATCGTGCGTGATCAAGCCGATTG
GCTCCTGAATAACGTGATCCCAGCCCACGCAGTAGAAAGTCTTAAAACGGATACCAAATACAGTGAAAAC
CATGAAACAGTTGGTGTACTGTTCGCTTCAATCACTAATTGGAATGATATGTATGAAGAGAATTTCGAAG
GGGGCAGAGAATTCTTGAGAGTTCTCAATGAAGTTATTGGTGACTTTGATGAGCTTCTCGATCGGCCGGA
CTTCACGCATATTGAAAAAATCAAAACAATTGGGCCTGCGTATATGGCAGCAAGTGGATTGAATCCAGAA
CGAAAAAAGAATATGTTGCATCCAAAAGAGCATCTATATCAGATGGTTGATTTTGCATTGGCAGTTCAAC
ATGTACTCAGTGTTTTCAACGAGGATTTGCTCAATTTTGATTTTGTTTGCAAGTTAGGACTTAATATTGG
ACCCGTCACTGCTGGTGTCATTGGAACAACAAAGTTGTACTACGATATCTGGGGTGACACTGTAAACATT
GCTAGCCGAATGTACAGCACCGGAGTTTTAAATCGCATTCAAGTATCACAACACACACGAGAATATCTCC
TGGATCGGTATGAATTCGAGTTCCGCGATCATATTGAAGTCAAGGGAATTGATGGAGGAATGGATACTTA
TCTTTTGGTTGGTCGAAAAGGTGATGGAATACCTCCATCAATCAAGGATAACCAAGAAGACGAATTTTAA
ATCTCGAGGAGCTCCCGAGATCTTCAGCGCTCAGCATTCGTAGAATTGTAAGTTTAAACTTTCTCATACT
AACTAACGCGCTCTATTTAAATTTTCAGAATTCCAACTGAGCGCCGGTCGCTACCATTACCAACTTGTCT
GGTGTCAAAAATAATAGGGGCCGCTGTCATCAGAGTAAGTTTAAACTGAGTTCTACTAACTAACGAGTAA
TATTTAAATTTTCAGCATCTCGCGCCCGTGCCTCTGACTTCTAAGTCCAATTACTCTTCAACATCCCTAC
ATGCTCTTTCTCCCTGTGCTCCCACCCCCTATTTTTGTTATTATCAAAAAACTTCTCTTAATTTCTTTGT
TTTTTAGCTTCTTTTAAGTCACCTCTAACAATGAAATTGTGTAGATTCAAAAATAGAATTAATTCGTAAT
AAAAAGTCGAAAAAAATTGTGCTCCCTCCCCCCATTAATAATAATTCTATCCCAAAATCTACACAATGTT
CTGTGTACACTTCTTATGTTTTTTACTTCTGATAAATTTTTTTGAAACATCATAGAAAAAACCGCACACA
AAATACCTTATCATATGTTACGTTTCAGTTTATGACCGCAATTTTTATTTCTTCGCACGTCTGGGCCTCT
CATGACGTCAAATCATGCTCATCGTGAAAAAGTTTTGGAGTATTTTTGGAATTTTTCAATCAAGTGAAAG
TTTATGAAATTAATTTTCCTGCTTTTGCTTTTTGGGGTTTCCCCTATTGTTTGTCAAGATTTCGAGGACG
GCGTTTTTCTTGCTAAAATCACAAGTATTGATGAGCACGATGCAAGAAAGATCGGAAGAAGGTTTGGGTT
TGAGGCTCAGTGGAAGGTGAGTAGAAGTTGATAATTTGAAAGTGGAGTAGTGTCTATGGGGTTTTTGCCT
TAAATGACAGAATACATTCCCAATATACCAAACATAACTGTTTCCTACTAGTCGGCCGTACGGGCCCTTT
CGTCTCGCGCGTTTCGGTGATGACGGTGAAAACCTCTGACACATGCAGCTCCCGGAGACGGTCACAGCTT
GTCTGTAAGCGGATGCCGGGAGCAGACAAGCCCGTCAGGGCGCGTCAGCGGGTGTTGGCGGGTGTCGGGG
CTGGCTTAACTATGCGGCATCAGAGCAGATTGTACTGAGAGTGCACCATATGCGGTGTGAAATACCGCAC
AGATGCGTAAGGAGAAAATACCGCATCAGGCGGCCTTAAGGGCCTCGTGATACGCCTATTTTTATAGGTT
AATGTCATGATAATAATGGTTTCTTAGACGTCAGGTGGCACTTTTCGGGGAAATGTGCGCGGAACCCCTA
TTTGTTTATTTTTCTAAATACATTCAAATATGTATCCGCTCATGAGACAATAACCCTGATAAATGCTTCA
ATAATATTGAAAAAGGAAGAGTATGAGTATTCAACATTTCCGTGTCGCCCTTATTCCCTTTTTTGCGGCA
TTTTGCCTTCCTGTTTTTGCTCACCCAGAAACGCTGGTGAAAGTAAAAGATGCTGAAGATCAGTTGGGTG
CACGAGTGGGTTACATCGAACTGGATCTCAACAGCGGTAAGATCCTTGAGAGTTTTCGCCCCGAAGAACG
TTTTCCAATGATGAGCACTTTTAAAGTTCTGCTATGTGGCGCGGTATTATCCCGTATTGACGCCGGGCAA
GAGCAACTCGGTCGCCGCATACACTATTCTCAGAATGACTTGGTTGAGTACTCACCAGTCACAGAAAAGC
ATCTTACGGATGGCATGACAGTAAGAGAATTATGCAGTGCTGCCATAACCATGAGTGATAACACTGCGGC
CAACTTACTTCTGACAACGATCGGAGGACCGAAGGAGCTAACCGCTTTTTTGCACAACATGGGGGATCAT
GTAACTCGCCTTGATCGTTGGGAACCGGAGCTGAATGAAGCCATACCAAACGACGAGCGTGACACCACGA
TGCCTGTAGCAATGGCAACAACGTTGCGCAAACTATTAACTGGCGAACTACTTACTCTAGCTTCCCGGCA
ACAATTAATAGACTGGATGGAGGCGGATAAAGTTGCAGGACCACTTCTGCGCTCGGCCCTTCCGGCTGGC
TGGTTTATTGCTGATAAATCTGGAGCCGGTGAGCGTGGGTCTCGCGGTATCATTGCAGCACTGGGGCCAG
ATGGTAAGCCCTCCCGTATCGTAGTTATCTACACGACGGGGAGTCAGGCAACTATGGATGAACGAAATAG
ACAGATCGCTGAGATAGGTGCCTCACTGATTAAGCATTGGTAACTGTCAGACCAAGTTTACTCATATATA
CTTTAGATTGATTTAAAACTTCATTTTTAATTTAAAAGGATCTAGGTGAAGATCCTTTTTGATAATCTCA
TGACCAAAATCCCTTAACGTGAGTTTTCGTTCCACTGAGCGTCAGACCCCGTAGAAAAGATCAAAGGATC
TTCTTGAGATCCTTTTTTTCTGCGCGTAATCTGCTGCTTGCAAACAAAAAAACCACCGCTACCAGCGGTG
GTTTGTTTGCCGGATCAAGAGCTACCAACTCTTTTTCCGAAGGTAACTGGCTTCAGCAGAGCGCAGATAC
CAAATACTGTTCTTCTAGTGTAGCCGTAGTTAGGCCACCACTTCAAGAACTCTGTAGCACCGCCTACATA
CCTCGCTCTGCTAATCCTGTTACCAGTGGCTGCTGCCAGTGGCGATAAGTCGTGTCTTACCGGGTTGGAC
TCAAGACGATAGTTACCGGATAAGGCGCAGCGGTCGGGCTGAACGGGGGGTTCGTGCACACAGCCCAGCT
TGGAGCGAACGACCTACACCGAACTGAGATACCTACAGCGTGAGCTATGAGAAAGCGCCACGCTTCCCGA
AGGGAGAAAGGCGGACAGGTATCCGGTAAGCGGCAGGGTCGGAACAGGAGAGCGCACGAGGGAGCTTCCA
GGGGGAAACGCCTGGTATCTTTATAGTCCTGTCGGGTTTCGCCACCTCTGACTTGAGCGTCGATTTTTGT
GATGCTCGTCAGGGGGGCGGAGCCTATGGAAAAACGCCAGCAACGCGGCCTTTTTACGGTTCCTGGCCTT
TTGCTGGCCTTTTGCTCACATGTTCTTTCCTGCGTTATCCCCTGATTCTGTGGATAACCGTATTACCGCC
TTTGAGTGAGCTGATACCGCTCGCCGCAGCCGAACGACCGAGCGCAGCGAGTCAGTGAGCGAGGAAGCGG
AAGAGCGCCCAATACGCAAACCGCCTCTCCCCGCGCGTTGGCCGATTCATTAATGCAGCTGGCACGACAG
GTTTCCCGACTGGAAAGCGGGCAGTGAGCGCAACGCAATTAATGTGAGTTAGCTCACTCATTAGGCACCC
CAGGCTTTACACTTTATGCTTCCGGCTCGTATGTTGTGTGGAATTGTGAGCGGATAACAATTTCACACAG
GAAACAGCTATGACCATGATTACGCCAAGCTGTAAGTTTAAACATGATCTTACTAACTAACTATTCTCAT
TTAAATTTTCAGAGCTTAAAAATGGCTGAAATCACTCACAACGATGGATACGCTAAC
Features (pLannotate 1.2.2; 11 found; start..end, strand, type, name):
   2297..2767    +  CDS            ADCY7 (fragment): ADCY7_HUMAN - Also known as KIAA0037 From Homo sapiens (Human).
   5814..5966    +  CDS            aex-5 (fragment): AEX5_CAEEL - Also known as kpc-3 From Caenorhabditis elegans.
   6094..6129    +  CDS            rop (fragment): Rop protein, which maintains plasmids at low copy number; rop
   6231..6330    +  misc_feature   bom (fragment): basis of mobility region from pBR322
   6428..6532    +  promoter       AmpR promoter: bla
   6533..7393    +  CDS            AmpR: β-lactamase; bla; confers resistance to ampicillin, carbenicillin, and related antibiotics
   7564..8152    +  rep_origin     ori: high-copy-number ColE1/pMB1/pBR322/pUC origin of replication
   8335..8427    +  CDS            lacI (fragment): lac repressor; lacI; The lac repressor binds to the lac operator to inhibit transcription in E. coli. This inhibition can be relieved by adding lactose or isopropyl-β-D-thiogalactopyranoside (IPTG).
   8440..8461    +  protein_bind   CAP binding site: CAP binding activates transcription in the presence of cAMP. E. coli catabolite activator protein
   8476..8506    +  promoter       lac promoter: promoter for the E. coli lac operon
   8514..8530    +  protein_bind   lac operator: The lac repressor binds to the lac operator to inhibit transcription in E. coli. This inhibition can be relieved by adding lactose or isopropyl-β-D-thiogalactopyranoside (IPTG). lac repressor encoded by lacI
