[The description below was written by a language model from this plasmid's Addgene catalogue record and pLannotate feature annotations shown in this document.]
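Description:
KG#83 is a pUC-based plasmid of about 8.7 kb that serves as a C. elegans transgene for pan-neuronal expression of a gain-of-function adenylyl cyclase. The repository classes it as a bacterial expression vector, but its expression cassette is built entirely from nematode regulatory elements. E. coli serves only for propagation, through the high-copy ColE1/pUC origin and the β-lactamase (AmpR) gene for ampicillin selection. Remnants of the lac promoter/operator region, CAP site and small lacI, rop and bom fragments are backbone leftovers rather than functional parts of the design. The depositor notes that only about half of the colonies carry the correct plasmid and that DNA yield is low, which suggests the clone is somewhat unstable in bacteria.

The cassette consists of a 1.2 kb rab-3 promoter, which drives strong expression throughout the nervous system. It is followed by the 3.8 kb acy-1 coding region carrying the P260S gain-of-function substitution and a roughly 1 kb unc-54 3' control region that supplies the 3' UTR and polyadenylation signal. Three artificial introns in the untranslated regions are included to boost expression: one in the 5' UTR, one just upstream of the unc-54 3' end and one within it. The cDNA was moved as an AgeI/XhoI fragment into a rab-3 expression vector and otherwise matches the single predicted acy-1 transcript.

Automated annotation does not label the worm elements. It detects only a fragment resembling human ADCY7, consistent with the conserved cyclase domain of acy-1, and a short aex-5 match, presumably within the unc-54 3' region. The associated publication studied activation of the Gαs pathway in synaptic signalling and suppression of ric-8 mutant paralysis.
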