Addgene plasmid #110877: KG#83
Purpose: Expresses the C. elegans acy--1 P260S gain-of-function cDNA pan-neuronally
Depositing lab: Kenneth Miller. Depositing organization: Oklahoma Medical Research Foundation. Publication: Mutations that rescue the paralysis of Caenorhabditis elegans ric-8 (synembryn) mutants activate the G alpha(s) pathway and define a third major branch of the synaptic signaling network. Schade MA, Reynolds NK, Dollins CM, Miller KG. Genetics. 2005 Feb;169(2):631-49. doi: 10.1534/genetics.104.032334. Epub 2004 Oct 16. PubMed 15489510.
Backbone
  Vector backbone: pUC
  Backbone size w/o insert (bp): 2617
  Total vector size (bp): 8673
  Vector type: Bacterial Expression
Growth in bacteria
  Bacterial resistance: Ampicillin, 100 μg/mL
  Growth temperature: 37°C
  Growth strain: DH5alpha
  Growth instructions: Always streak out this culture for single colonies and do minipreps on >= 4 clones (~1/2 of colonies will be right). Choose small colonies after 18 - 20h growth. DNA yeild is low (~170 ng/ ul x 30 ul for a Qiagen 3 ml miniprep).
  Copy number: High Copy
Gene/Insert 1
  Gene/Insert name: rab-3 promoter
  Species: C. elegans (nematode)
  Insert size (bp): 1208
  Cloning method: Unknown
  Sequencing primers: 5′ Unknown
Gene/Insert 2
  Gene/Insert name: acy-1 P260S gain-of-function cDNA
  Species: C. elegans (nematode)
  Insert size (bp): 3762
  Mutation: Changed Proline to Serine at amino acid 260
  Cloning method: Unknown
  Sequencing primers: 5′ Unknown
Gene/Insert 3
  Gene/Insert name: unc-54 3' control region with 1 artificial intron just upstream and 1 artificial intron in control region
  Species: C. elegans (nematode)
  Insert size (bp): 978
  Cloning method: Unknown
  Sequencing primers: 5′ Unknown
Terms and licenses: Academic/Nonprofit Terms; Industry Terms: Not Available to Industry
Depositor comments: Always streak out this culture for single colonies and do minipreps on >= 4 clones (~1/2 of colonies will be right). Choose small colonies after 18 - 20h growth. DNA yeild is low (~170 ng/ ul x 30 ul for a Qiagen 3 ml miniprep). Used Age I/ Xho I to cut out the 3800 bp acy-1(P260S) cDNA from KG#81 and cloned into the like-digested rab-3 expression vector KG#59 (4900 bp). Transformed into XL1-Blue electrocompetent cells. Miniprepped 4 clones to find one with correct size insert and vector and made glycerol stock. Features of the construct: This expression construct has a promoter (rab-3) that will drive strong expression of the acy-1(P260S) cDNA in the nervous system. An unc-54 3' end containing a poly A addition signal is downstream of the MCS to provide a 3' UTR for the transcript. Three introns in the UTR's are included to help expression (1 in the 5' UTR, 1 just upstream of the unc-54 3' end, and 1 in the unc-54 3' end sequence). This construct includes only the acy-1 coding region. The sequence AAAA is engineered just after the 5' restriction site and just before the initiator ATG. An AT immediately follows the TAA stop codon. Note: the acy-1 cDNA from which this clone was produced corresponds to the single acy-1 cDNA predicted by wormbase, which is F17C8.1 except for the gf mutation in this clone.
How to cite: KG#83 was a gift from Kenneth Miller (Addgene plasmid # 110877 ; http://n2t.net/addgene:110877 ; RRID:Addgene_110877)
